Addgene plasmid #204092: pBP-R_MCD17
Purpose: Type 0 RBS part
Depositing lab: Mikhail Shapiro. Depositing organization: California Institute of Technology.
Backbone
  Vector backbone: pSB1C3
  Backbone manufacturer: iGEM
  Vector type: Bacterial Expression
Growth in bacteria
  Bacterial resistance: Chloramphenicol, 25 μg/mL
  Growth temperature: 37°C
  Growth strain: NEB Stable
  Copy number: High Copy
Gene/Insert
  Gene/Insert name: MCD17 medium RBS
  Species: Synthetic
  Mutation: None
  Cloning method: Gibson Cloning
Terms and licenses: Academic/Nonprofit Terms; Industry Terms: Not Available to Industry
How to cite: pBP-R_MCD17 was a gift from Mikhail Shapiro (Addgene plasmid # 204092 ; http://n2t.net/addgene:204092 ; RRID:Addgene_204092)
