[The description below was written by a language model from this plasmid's Addgene catalogue record and pLannotate feature annotations shown in this document.]
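Description:
pBP-R_MCD17 is a small (about 2.1 kb) bacterial part-storage plasmid built on the iGEM pSB1C3 backbone. It holds a single synthetic regulatory element, the MCD17 medium-strength ribosome binding site, catalogued as a "Type 0 RBS part". That designation suggests it is a basic, entry-level part in a hierarchical modular cloning scheme, although the record does not name the assembly standard or describe the flanking sites used to release the part. The insert was placed in the backbone by Gibson cloning and carries no mutations.

The feature table annotates only backbone elements. These include a high-copy ColE1/pMB1/pUC-type origin of replication for propagation in E. coli. There is also a chloramphenicol acetyltransferase (cat) gene driven by its native cat promoter and followed by the phage lambda t0 terminator, which spans the sequence origin and provides chloramphenicol selection. Two further terminators, a his operon terminator and a putative bacterial terminator, lie between the origin of replication and the cat cassette. In pSB1C3 such terminators serve to insulate the cloning site from read-through transcription. The RBS insert itself was not recognised by the annotation software, which is unsurprising for a short synthetic sequence. It presumably lies in one of the unannotated stretches, but its exact position is not given.

Although it is listed as a bacterial expression vector, the plasmid contains no annotated promoter or coding sequence other than the resistance marker, so it expresses no payload on its own. Its apparent use is as a source of a defined, intermediate-strength translation initiation element. This element can be combined with promoter, coding sequence and terminator parts when building and tuning bacterial gene circuits.
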