Features (pLannotate 1.2.2; 6 found; start..end, strand, type, name):
    189..777     +  rep_origin     ori: high-copy-number ColE1/pMB1/pBR322/pUC origin of replication
    972..1029    -  terminator     his operon terminator: This putative transcriptin terminator from the E. coli his operon has a 2-bp deletion introduced during synthesis. Its efficiency has not been determined.
   1076..1119    +  terminator     bacterial terminator: putative bacterial transcription terminator
   1205..1302    +  promoter       cat promoter: promoter of the E. coli cat gene encoding chloramphenicol acetyltransferase
   1303..1959    +  CDS            cat: CAT_ECOLX - Experimental evidence at protein level: Swiss-Prot protein existence level 1. This enzyme is an effector of chloramphenicol resistance in bacteria. From Escherichia coli. This protein is used as a marker in many commonly used cloning vectors, such as pACYC184.
   1983..6       +  terminator     lambda t0 terminator (across the origin): transcription terminator from phage lambda
>Addgene plasmid #204092 | pBP-R_MCD17 | addgene full sequence | sequence record 418224 | Addgene NGS Result
GAGAATCCAAGCCTCGAGCTGTCAGACCAAGTTTACTCATATATACTTTAGATTGATTTAAAACTTCATT
TTTAATTTAAAAGGATCTAGGTGAAGATCCTTTTTGATAATCTCATGACCAAAATCCCTTAACGTGAGTT
TTCGTTCCACTGAGCGTCAGACCCCGTAGAAAAGATCAAAGGATCTTCTTGAGATCCTTTTTTTCTGCGC
GTAATCTGCTGCTTGCAAACAAAAAAACCACCGCTGGTAGCGGTGGTTTGTTTGCCGGATCAAGAGCTAC
CAACTCTTTTTCCGAAGGTAACTGGCTTCAGCAGAGCGCAGATACCAAATACTGTTCTTCTAGTGTAGCC
GTAGTTAGGCCACCACTTCAAGAACTCTGTAGCACCGCCTACATACCTCGCTCTGCTAATCCTGTTACCA
GTGGCTGCTGCCAGTGGCGATAAGTCGTGTCTTACCGGGTTGGACTCAAGACGATAGTTACCGGATAAGG
CGCAGCGGTCGGGCTGAACGGGGGGTTCGTGCACACAGCCCAGCTTGGAGCGAACGACCTACACCGAACT
GAGATACCTACAGCGTGAGCTATGAGAAAGCGCCACGCTTCCCGAAGGGAGAAAGGCGGACAGGTATCCG
GTAAGCGGCAGGGTCGGAACAGGAGAGCGCACGAGGGAGCTTCCAGGGGGAAACGCCTGGTATCTTTATA
GTCCTGTCGGGTTTCGCCACCTCTGACTTGAGCGTCGATTTTTGTGATGCTCGTCAGGGGGGCGGAGCCT
GTGGAAAAACGCCAGCAACGCGGCCTTTTTACGGTTCCTGGCCTTTTGCTGGCCTTTTGCTCACATGTTC
TTTCCTGCGTTATCCCCTGATTCTGTGGATAACCGTATTACCGCCTTTGAGTGAGCTGATACCGCTCGCC
GCAGCCGAACGACCGAGCGCAGCGAGTCAGTGAGCGAGGAAGCCTGCATAACGCGAAGTAATCTTTTCGG
TTTTAAAGAAAAAGGGCAGGGTGGTGACACCTTGCCCTTTTTTGCCGGAGGTCTCTTATGAAACCCTCCT
CCGCATGATTAAGAGTACTGAGACCGAAATCATCCTTAGCGAAAGCTAAGGATTTTTTTTATCTGAAATT
CTGCCTCGTGATACGCCTATTTTTATAGGTTAATGTCATGATAATAATGGTTTCTTAGACGTCAGGTGGC
ACTCGAGTTGATCGGGCACGTAAGAGGTTCCAACTTTCACCATAATGAAATAAGATCACTACCGGGCGTA
TTTTTTGAGTTATCGAGATTTTCAGGAGCTAAGGAAGCTAAAATGGAGAAAAAAATCACTGGATATACCA
CCGTTGATATATCCCAATGGCATCGTAAAGAACATTTTGAGGCATTTCAGTCAGTTGCTCAATGTACCTA
TAACCAGACCGTTCAGCTGGATATTACGGCCTTTTTAAAGACCGTAAAGAAAAATAAGCACAAGTTTTAT
CCGGCCTTTATTCACATTCTTGCCCGCCTGATGAATGCTCATCCGGAATTTCGTATGGCAATGAAAGACG
GTGAGCTGGTGATATGGGATAGTGTTCACCCTTGTTACACCGTTTTCCATGAGCAAACTGAAACGTTTTC
ATCGCTCTGGAGTGAATACCACGACGATTTCCGGCAGTTTCTACACATATATTCGCAAGATGTGGCGTGT
TACGGTGAAAACCTGGCCTATTTCCCTAAAGGGTTTATTGAGAATATGTTTTTCGTGTCAGCCAATCCCT
GGGTGAGTTTCACCAGTTTTGATTTAAACGTGGCCAATATGGACAACTTCTTCGCCCCCGTTTTCACCAT
GGGCAAATATTATACGCAAGGCGACAAGGTGCTGATGCCGCTGGCGATTCAGGTTCATCATGCCGTTTGT
GATGGCTTCCATGTCGGCAGAATGCTTAATGAATTACAACAGTACTGCGATGAGTGGCAGGGCGGGGCGT
AATTTGATATCGAGCTCGCTTGGACTCCTGTTGATAGATCCAGTAATGACCTCAGAACTCCATCTGGATT
TGTTCAGAACGCTCGGTTGCCGCCGGGCGTTTTTTATTGGT
